Addgene plasmid #184379: pLV[Exp]-Neo-EF1A>Tet3G
Purpose: The Tet3G gene is expressed under a constitutive EF1-alpha promoter. This protein binds a TRE3G promoter to activate gene transcription only in the presence of tetracycline or its analogs (e.g. doxycycline)
Depositing lab: Ori Bar-Nur. Depositing organization: ETH Zurich (Swiss Federal Institute of Technology). Publication: CRISPR/Cas9 editing of directly reprogrammed myogenic progenitors restores dystrophin expression in a mouse model of muscular dystrophy. Domenig SA, Bundschuh N, Lenardic A, Ghosh A, Kim I, Qabrati X, D'Hulst G, Bar-Nur O. Stem Cell Reports. 2022 Feb 8;17(2):321-336. doi: 10.1016/j.stemcr.2021.12.003. Epub 2022 Jan 6. PubMed 34995499.
Backbone
  Vector backbone: n/a
  Vector type: Lentiviral
Growth in bacteria
  Bacterial resistance: Ampicillin, 100 μg/mL
  Growth temperature: 37°C
  Growth strain: NEB Stable
  Copy number: High Copy
Gene/Insert
  Gene/Insert name: Tet3G
  Species: Synthetic
  Cloning method: Unknown
  Sequencing primers: 5′ n/a
Terms and licenses: Academic/Nonprofit Terms; Industry Terms: Not Available to Industry
Depositor comments: Plasmid was generated by VectorBuilder, ID: VB170530-1031pbc
How to cite: pLV[Exp]-Neo-EF1A>Tet3G was a gift from Ori Bar-Nur (Addgene plasmid # 184379 ; http://n2t.net/addgene:184379 ; RRID:Addgene_184379)
