[The description below was written by a language model from this plasmid's Addgene catalogue record and pLannotate feature annotations shown in this document.]
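Description:
pLV[Exp]-Neo-EF1A>Tet3G is a 9,445-nt lentiviral expression plasmid that supplies the Tet-On 3G reverse tetracycline transactivator to mammalian cells. The record names no specific backbone, but the feature table shows a third-generation, self-inactivating HIV-1 transfer vector layout. An RSV enhancer/promoter replaces the 5' U3 region to drive Tat-independent genomic RNA production from a truncated 5' LTR. This is followed by the Ψ packaging signal with a gag fragment, the Rev response element for nuclear export of unspliced RNA, and the cPPT/CTS, which aids nuclear import of the provirus. A ΔU3 3' LTR and a downstream SV40 poly(A) signal close the viral unit. In bacteria the plasmid replicates from a high-copy ColE1/pUC origin under ampicillin selection. It also carries f1 and SV40 origins and remnants of lac and T7/T3 cloning-vector sequences.

The payload consists of two cassettes. The human EF-1α promoter with its intron A drives constitutive expression of the synthetic Tet3G coding sequence, which is flanked by Gateway attB sites left over from assembly and followed by a WPRE to boost transcript stability and expression. Downstream, a mouse PGK promoter drives NeoR, allowing G418 selection of transduced cells. Tet3G binds TRE3G promoters and activates transcription only in the presence of tetracycline analogs such as doxycycline. The construct is therefore used to establish stable transactivator-expressing cells that are paired with a separate TRE3G-driven responder vector for inducible transgene expression. The associated publication concerns direct reprogramming to myogenic progenitors and CRISPR/Cas9 editing in a mouse model of muscular dystrophy.
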