Features (pLannotate 1.2.2; 32 found; start..end, strand, type, name):
     11..237     +  promoter       RSV promoter: Rous sarcoma virus enhancer/promoter
    238..418     +  LTR            5' LTR (truncated): truncated 5' long terminal repeat (LTR) from HIV-1
    465..590     +  misc_feature   HIV-1 Ψ: packaging signal of human immunodeficiency virus type 1
    574..937     +  CDS            HIV-1 gag (fragment): gag protein from human immunodeficiency virus 1; gag
   1083..1316    +  misc_feature   RRE: The Rev response element (RRE) of HIV-1 allows for Rev-dependent mRNA export from the nucleus to the cytoplasm.
   1693..1793    +  CDS            Rev (fragment): human immunodeficiency virus 1 (HIV-1) Rev protein; rev; enhances nuclear export of unspliced and incompletely spliced viral mRNAs
   1811..1928    +  misc_feature   cPPT/CTS: central polypurine tract and central termination sequence of HIV-1
   1946..1966    +  protein_bind   attB4: mutant version of attB; core recombination site for the Gateway® BP reaction BP Clonase™
   1986..2197    +  promoter       EF-1α core promoter: core promoter for human elongation factor EF-1α
   2198..2307    +  intron         EF-1α intron A (fragment): intron upstream of the start codon of human EF-1α
   2933..3136    +  intron         EF-1α intron A: truncated intron upstream of the start codon of human EF-1α
   3145..3169    +  protein_bind   attB1: mutant version of attB; recombination site for the Gateway® BP reaction BP Clonase™
   3176..3922    +  CDS            Tet-On® 3G: modified rtTA protein that binds tightly to promoters containing the tet operator in the presence of doxycycline
   3923..3947    -  protein_bind   attB2: mutant version of attB; recombination site for the Gateway® BP reaction BP Clonase™
   3965..4553    +  misc_feature   WPRE: woodchuck hepatitis virus posttranscriptional regulatory element
   4584..5083    +  promoter       PGK promoter: mouse phosphoglycerate kinase 1 promoter
   5097..5891    +  CDS            NeoR/KanR: aminoglycoside phosphotransferase from Tn5; aph(3')-II (or nptII); confers resistance to neomycin, kanamycin, and G418 (Geneticin®)
   5904..5972    +  CDS            nef (fragment): NEF_HV1Z2 - Experimental evidence at protein level: Swiss-Prot protein existence level 1. Extracellular Nef protein targets CD4(+) T-lymphocytes for apoptosis by interacting with CXCR4 surface receptors. From Human immunodeficiency virus type 1 group M subtype D (isolate Z2/CDC-Z34) (HIV-1).
   5974..6207    +  LTR            3' LTR (ΔU3): self-inactivating 3' long terminal repeat (LTR) from HIV-1
   6279..6400    +  polyA_signal   SV40 poly(A) signal: SV40 polyadenylation signal
   6440..6575    +  rep_origin     SV40 ori: SV40 origin of replication
   6596..6614    -  promoter       T7 promoter: promoter for bacteriophage T7 RNA polymerase
   6622..6777    +  CDS            lacZα (fragment): LacZα fragment of β-galactosidase; lacZ fragment
   6782..7210    +  rep_origin     f1 ori (sequence partly withheld): f1 bacteriophage origin of replication; arrow indicates direction of (+) strand synthesis
   7263..7367    +  promoter       AmpR promoter: bla
   7368..8228    +  CDS            AmpR: β-lactamase; bla; confers resistance to ampicillin, carbenicillin, and related antibiotics
   8399..8987    +  rep_origin     ori: high-copy-number ColE1/pMB1/pBR322/pUC origin of replication
   9170..9262    +  CDS            lacI (fragment): lac repressor; lacI; The lac repressor binds to the lac operator to inhibit transcription in E. coli. This inhibition can be relieved by adding lactose or isopropyl-β-D-thiogalactopyranoside (IPTG).
   9275..9296    +  protein_bind   CAP binding site: CAP binding activates transcription in the presence of cAMP. E. coli catabolite activator protein
   9311..9341    +  promoter       lac promoter: promoter for the E. coli lac operon
   9349..9365    +  protein_bind   lac operator: The lac repressor binds to the lac operator to inhibit transcription in E. coli. This inhibition can be relieved by adding lactose or isopropyl-β-D-thiogalactopyranoside (IPTG). lac repressor encoded by lacI
   9410..9428    +  promoter       T3 promoter: promoter for bacteriophage T3 RNA polymerase
>Addgene plasmid #184379 | pLV[Exp]-Neo-EF1A>Tet3G | addgene full sequence | sequence record 362511 | Addgene NGS Result
GCAAGCTTAATGTAGTCTTATGCAATACTCTTGTAGTCTTGCAACATGGTAACGATGAGTTAGCAACATG
CCTTACAAGGAGAGAAAAAGCACCGTGCATGCCGATTGGTGGAAGTAAGGTGGTACGATCGTGCCTTATT
AGGAAGGCAACAGACGGGTCTGACATGGATTGGACGAACCACTGAATTGCCGCATTGCAGAGATATTGTA
TTTAAGTGCCTAGCTCGATACATAAACGGGTCTCTCTGGTTAGACCAGATCTGAGCCTGGGAGCTCTCTG
GCTAACTAGGGAACCCACTGCTTAAGCCTCAATAAAGCTTGCCTTGAGTGCTTCAAGTAGTGTGTGCCCG
TCTGTTGTGTGACTCTGGTAACTAGAGATCCCTCAGACCCTTTTAGTCAGTGTGGAAAATCTCTAGCAGT
GGCGCCCGAACAGGGACTTGAAAGCGAAAGGGAAACCAGAGGAGCTCTCTCGACGCAGGACTCGGCTTGC
TGAAGCGCGCACGGCAAGAGGCGAGGGGCGGCGACTGGTGAGTACGCCAAAAATTTTGACTAGCGGAGGC
TAGAAGGAGAGAGATGGGTGCGAGAGCGTCAGTATTAAGCGGGGGAGAATTAGATCGCGATGGGAAAAAA
TTCGGTTAAGGCCAGGGGGAAAGAAAAAATATAAATTAAAACATATAGTATGGGCAAGCAGGGAGCTAGA
ACGATTCGCAGTTAATCCTGGCCTGTTAGAAACATCAGAAGGCTGTAGACAAATACTGGGACAGCTACAA
CCATCCCTTCAGACAGGATCAGAAGAACTTAGATCATTATATAATACAGTAGCAACCCTCTATTGTGTGC
ATCAAAGGATAGAGATAAAAGACACCAAGGAAGCTTTAGACAAGATAGAGGAAGAGCAAAACAAAAGTAA
GACCACCGCACAGCAAGCGGCCGCTGATCTTCAGACCTGGAGGAGGAGATATGAGGGACAATTGGAGAAG
TGAATTATATAAATATAAAGTAGTAAAAATTGAACCATTAGGAGTAGCACCCACCAAGGCAAAGAGAAGA
GTGGTGCAGAGAGAAAAAAGAGCAGTGGGAATAGGAGCTTTGTTCCTTGGGTTCTTGGGAGCAGCAGGAA
GCACTATGGGCGCAGCGTCAATGACGCTGACGGTACAGGCCAGACAATTATTGTCTGGTATAGTGCAGCA
GCAGAACAATTTGCTGAGGGCTATTGAGGCGCAACAGCATCTGTTGCAACTCACAGTCTGGGGCATCAAG
CAGCTCCAGGCAAGAATCCTGGCTGTGGAAAGATACCTAAAGGATCAACAGCTCCTGGGGATTTGGGGTT
GCTCTGGAAAACTCATTTGCACCACTGCTGTGCCTTGGAATGCTAGTTGGAGTAATAAATCTCTGGAACA
GATTTGGAATCACACGACCTGGATGGAGTGGGACAGAGAAATTAACAATTACACAAGCTTAATACACTCC
TTAATTGAAGAATCGCAAAACCAGCAAGAAAAGAATGAACAAGAATTATTGGAATTAGATAAATGGGCAA
GTTTGTGGAATTGGTTTAACATAACAAATTGGCTGTGGTATATAAAATTATTCATAATGATAGTAGGAGG
CTTGGTAGGTTTAAGAATAGTTTTTGCTGTACTTTCTATAGTGAATAGAGTTAGGCAGGGATATTCACCA
TTATCGTTTCAGACCCACCTCCCAACCCCGAGGGGACCCGACAGGCCCGAAGGAATAGAAGAAGAAGGTG
GAGAGAGAGACAGAGACAGATCCATTCGATTAGTGAACGGATCTCGACGGTATCGCTAGCTTTTAAAAGA
AAAGGGGGGATTGGGGGGTACAGTGCAGGGGAAAGAATAGTAGACATAATAGCAACAGACATACAAACTA
AAGAATTACAAAAACAAATTACAAAAATTCAAAATTTTACTAGTGATTATCGGATCAACTTTGTATAGAA
AAGTTGGGCTCCGGTGCCCGTCAGTGGGCAGAGCGCACATCGCCCACAGTCCCCGAGAAGTTGGGGGGAG
GGGTCGGCAATTGAACCGGTGCCTAGAGAAGGTGGCGCGGGGTAAACTGGGAAAGTGATGTCGTGTACTG
GCTCCGCCTTTTTCCCGAGGGTGGGGGAGAACCGTATATAAGTGCAGTAGTCGCCGTGAACGTTCTTTTT
CGCAACGGGTTTGCCGCCAGAACACAGGTAAGTGCCGTGTGTGGTTCCCGCGGGCCTGGCCTCTTTACGG
GTTATGGCCCTTGCGTGCCTTGAATTACTTCCACCTGGCTGCAGTACGTGATTCTTGATCCCGAGCTTCG
GGTTGGAAGTGGGTGGGAGAGTTCGAGGCCTTGCGCTTAAGGAGCCCCTTCGCCTCGTGCTTGAGTTGAG
GCCTGGCCTGGGCGCTGGGGCCGCCGCGTGCGAATCTGGTGGCACCTTCGCGCCTGTCTCGCTGCTTTCG
ATAAGTCTCTAGCCATTTAAAATTTTTGATGACCTGCTGCGACGCTTTTTTTCTGGCAAGATAGTCTTGT
AAATGCGGGCCAAGATCTGCACACTGGTATTTCGGTTTTTGGGGCCGCGGGCGGCGACGGGGCCCGTGCG
TCCCAGCGCACATGTTCGGCGAGGCGGGGCCTGCGAGCGCGGCCACCGAGAATCGGACGGGGGTAGTCTC
AAGCTGGCCGGCCTGCTCTGGTGCCTGGTCTCGCGCCGCCGTGTATCGCCCCGCCCTGGGCGGCAAGGCT
GGCCCGGTCGGCACCAGTTGCGTGAGCGGAAAGATGGCCGCTTCCCGGCCCTGCTGCAGGGAGCTCAAAA
TGGAGGACGCGGCGCTCGGGAGAGCGGGCGGGTGAGTCACCCACACAAAGGAAAAGGGCCTTTCCGTCCT
CAGCCGTCGCTTCATGTGACTCCACGGAGTACCGGGCGCCGTCCAGGCACCTCGATTAGTTCTCGAGCTT
TTGGAGTACGTCGTCTTTAGGTTGGGGGGAGGGGTTTTATGCGATGGAGTTTCCCCACACTGAGTGGGTG
GAGACTGAAGTTAGGCCAGCTTGGCACTTGATGTAATTCTCCTTGGAATTTGCCCTTTTTGAGTTTGGAT
CTTGGTTCATTCTCAAGCCTCAGACAGTGGTTCAAAGTTTTTTTCTTCCATTTCAGGTGTCGTGACAAGT
TTGTACAAAAAAGCAGGCTGCCACCATGTCTAGACTGGACAAGAGCAAAGTCATAAACTCTGCTCTGGAA
TTACTCAATGGAGTCGGTATCGAAGGCCTGACGACAAGGAAACTCGCTCAAAAGCTGGGAGTTGAGCAGC
CTACCCTGTACTGGCACGTGAAGAACAAGCGGGCCCTGCTCGATGCCCTGCCAATCGAGATGCTGGACAG
GCATCATACCCACTCCTGCCCCCTGGAAGGCGAGTCATGGCAAGACTTTCTGCGGAACAACGCCAAGTCA
TACCGCTGTGCTCTCCTCTCACATCGCGACGGGGCTAAAGTGCATCTCGGCACCCGCCCAACAGAGAAAC
AGTACGAAACCCTGGAAAATCAGCTCGCGTTCCTGTGTCAGCAAGGCTTCTCCCTGGAGAACGCACTGTA
CGCTCTGTCCGCCGTGGGCCACTTTACACTGGGCTGCGTATTGGAGGAACAGGAGCATCAAGTAGCAAAA
GAGGAAAGAGAGACACCTACCACCGATTCTATGCCCCCACTTCTGAAACAAGCAATTGAGCTGTTCGACC
GGCAGGGAGCCGAACCTGCCTTCCTTTTCGGCCTGGAACTAATCATATGTGGCCTGGAGAAACAGCTAAA
GTGCGAAAGCGGCGGGCCGACCGACGCCCTTGACGATTTTGACTTAGACATGCTCCCAGCCGATGCCCTT
GACGACTTTGACCTTGATATGCTGCCTGCTGACGCTCTTGACGATTTTGACCTTGACATGCTCCCCGGGT
AAACCCAGCTTTCTTGTACAAAGTGGTGATAATCGAATTCCGATAATCAACCTCTGGATTACAAAATTTG
TGAAAGATTGACTGGTATTCTTAACTATGTTGCTCCTTTTACGCTATGTGGATACGCTGCTTTAATGCCT
TTGTATCATGCTATTGCTTCCCGTATGGCTTTCATTTTCTCCTCCTTGTATAAATCCTGGTTGCTGTCTC
TTTATGAGGAGTTGTGGCCCGTTGTCAGGCAACGTGGCGTGGTGTGCACTGTGTTTGCTGACGCAACCCC
CACTGGTTGGGGCATTGCCACCACCTGTCAGCTCCTTTCCGGGACTTTCGCTTTCCCCCTCCCTATTGCC
ACGGCGGAACTCATCGCCGCCTGCCTTGCCCGCTGCTGGACAGGGGCTCGGCTGTTGGGCACTGACAATT
CCGTGGTGTTGTCGGGGAAGCTGACGTCCTTTCCATGGCTGCTCGCCTGTGTTGCCACCTGGATTCTGCG
CGGGACGTCCTTCTGCTACGTCCCTTCGGCCCTCAATCCAGCGGACCTTCCTTCCCGCGGCCTGCTGCCG
GCTCTGCGGCCTCTTCCGCGTCTTCGCCTTCGCCCTCAGACGAGTCGGATCTCCCTTTGGGCCGCCTCCC
CGCATCGGGAATTCCCGCGGTTCGAATTCTACCGGGTAGGGGAGGCGCTTTTCCCAAGGCAGTCTGGAGC
ATGCGCTTTAGCAGCCCCGCTGGGCACTTGGCGCTACACAAGTGGCCTCTGGCCTCGCACACATTCCACA
TCCACCGGTAGGCGCCAACCGGCTCCGTTCTTTGGTGGCCCCTTCGCGCCACCTTCTACTCCTCCCCTAG
TCAGGAAGTTCCCCCCCGCCCCGCAGCTCGCGTCGTGCAGGACGTGACAAATGGAAGTAGCACGTCTCAC
TAGTCTCGTGCAGATGGACAGCACCGCTGAGCAATGGAAGCGGGTAGGCCTTTGGGGCAGCGGCCAATAG
CAGCTTTGCTCCTTCGCTTTCTGGGCTCAGAGGCTGGGAAGGGGTGGGTCCGGGGGCGGGCTCAGGGGCG
GGCTCAGGGGCGGGGCGGGCGCCCGAAGGTCCTCCGGAGGCCCGGCATTCTGCACGCTTCAAAAGCGCAC
GTCTGCCGCGCTGTTCTCCTCTTCCTCATCTCCGGGCCTTTCGACCTCACGTGCGCATGATTGAACAAGA
TGGATTGCACGCAGGTTCTCCGGCCGCTTGGGTGGAGAGGCTATTCGGCTATGACTGGGCACAACAGACA
ATCGGCTGCTCTGATGCCGCCGTGTTCCGGCTGTCAGCGCAGGGGCGCCCGGTTCTTTTTGTCAAGACCG
ACCTGTCCGGTGCCCTGAATGAACTGCAAGACGAGGCAGCGCGGCTATCGTGGCTGGCCACGACGGGCGT
TCCTTGCGCAGCTGTGCTCGACGTTGTCACTGAAGCGGGAAGGGACTGGCTGCTATTGGGCGAAGTGCCG
GGGCAGGATCTCCTGTCATCTCACCTTGCTCCTGCCGAGAAAGTATCCATCATGGCTGATGCAATGCGGC
GGCTGCATACGCTTGATCCGGCTACCTGCCCATTCGACCACCAAGCGAAACATCGCATCGAGCGAGCACG
TACTCGGATGGAAGCCGGTCTTGTCGATCAGGATGATCTGGACGAAGAGCATCAGGGGCTCGCGCCAGCC
GAACTGTTCGCCAGGCTCAAGGCGAGCATGCCCGACGGCGAGGATCTCGTCGTGACCCATGGCGATGCCT
GCTTGCCGAATATCATGGTGGAAAATGGCCGCTTTTCTGGATTCATCGACTGTGGCCGGCTGGGTGTGGC
GGACCGCTATCAGGACATAGCGTTGGCTACCCGTGATATTGCTGAAGAGCTTGGCGGCGAATGGGCTGAC
CGCTTCCTCGTGCTTTACGGTATCGCCGCTCCCGATTCGCAGCGCATCGCCTTCTATCGCCTTCTTGACG
AGTTCTTCTGAGCGGGACTCTGGGTACCTTTAAGACCAATGACTTACAAGGCAGCTGTAGATCTTAGCCA
CTTTTTAAAAGAAAAGGGGGGACTGGAAGGGCTAATTCACTCCCAACGAAGACAAGATCTGCTTTTTGCT
TGTACTGGGTCTCTCTGGTTAGACCAGATCTGAGCCTGGGAGCTCTCTGGCTAACTAGGGAACCCACTGC
TTAAGCCTCAATAAAGCTTGCCTTGAGTGCTTCAAGTAGTGTGTGCCCGTCTGTTGTGTGACTCTGGTAA
CTAGAGATCCCTCAGACCCTTTTAGTCAGTGTGGAAAATCTCTAGCAGTAGTAGTTCATGTCATCTTATT
ATTCAGTATTTATAACTTGCAAAGAAATGAATATCAGAGAGTGAGAGGAACTTGTTTATTGCAGCTTATA
ATGGTTACAAATAAAGCAATAGCATCACAAATTTCACAAATAAAGCATTTTTTTCACTGCATTCTAGTTG
TGGTTTGTCCAAACTCATCAATGTATCTTATCATGTCTGGCTCTAGCTATCCCGCCCCTAACTCCGCCCA
TCCCGCCCCTAACTCCGCCCAGTTCCGCCCATTCTCCGCCCCATGGCTGACTAATTTTTTTTATTTATGC
AGAGGCCGAGGCCGCCTCGGCCTCTGAGCTATTCCAGAAGTAGTGAGGAGGCTTTTTTGGAGGCCTAGGG
ACGTACCCAATTCGCCCTATAGTGAGTCGTATTACGCGCGCTCACTGGCCGTCGTTTTACAACGTCGTGA
CTGGGAAAACCCTGGCGTTACCCAACTTAATCGCCTTGCAGCACATCCCCCTTTCGCCAGCTGGCGTAAT
AGCGAAGAGGCCCGCACCGATCGCCCTTCCCAACAGTTGCGCAGCCTGAATGGCGAATGGG
[124 nt withheld, positions 6782-6905]
C
[91 nt withheld, positions 6907-6997]
A
[49 nt withheld, positions 6999-7047]
CCTTTGACGTTGGAGTCCACGTTCTTT
[37 nt withheld, positions 7075-7111]
ACCCTATCTCGGTCTATTCTTTTGATTTATAAGGGATTTTGCCGATTTCGGCCTATTGGTTAAAAAATGA
GCTGATTTAACAAAAATTTAACGCGAATTTTAACAAAATATTAACGCTTACAATTTAGGTGGCACTTTTC
GGGGAAATGTGCGCGGAACCCCTATTTGTTTATTTTTCTAAATACATTCAAATATGTATCCGCTCATGAG
ACAATAACCCTGATAAATGCTTCAATAATATTGAAAAAGGAAGAGTATGAGTATTCAACATTTCCGTGTC
GCCCTTATTCCCTTTTTTGCGGCATTTTGCCTTCCTGTTTTTGCTCACCCAGAAACGCTGGTGAAAGTAA
AAGATGCTGAAGATCAGTTGGGTGCACGAGTGGGTTACATCGAACTGGATCTCAACAGCGGTAAGATCCT
TGAGAGTTTTCGCCCCGAAGAACGTTTTCCAATGATGAGCACTTTTAAAGTTCTGCTATGTGGCGCGGTA
TTATCCCGTATTGACGCCGGGCAAGAGCAACTCGGTCGCCGCATACACTATTCTCAGAATGACTTGGTTG
AGTACTCACCAGTCACAGAAAAGCATCTTACGGATGGCATGACAGTAAGAGAATTATGCAGTGCTGCCAT
AACCATGAGTGATAACACTGCGGCCAACTTACTTCTGACAACGATCGGAGGACCGAAGGAGCTAACCGCT
TTTTTGCACAACATGGGGGATCATGTAACTCGCCTTGATCGTTGGGAACCGGAGCTGAATGAAGCCATAC
CAAACGACGAGCGTGACACCACGATGCCTGTAGCAATGGCAACAACGTTGCGCAAACTATTAACTGGCGA
ACTACTTACTCTAGCTTCCCGGCAACAATTAATAGACTGGATGGAGGCGGATAAAGTTGCAGGACCACTT
CTGCGCTCGGCCCTTCCGGCTGGCTGGTTTATTGCTGATAAATCTGGAGCCGGTGAGCGTGGGTCTCGCG
GTATCATTGCAGCACTGGGGCCAGATGGTAAGCCCTCCCGTATCGTAGTTATCTACACGACGGGGAGTCA
GGCAACTATGGATGAACGAAATAGACAGATCGCTGAGATAGGTGCCTCACTGATTAAGCATTGGTAACTG
TCAGACCAAGTTTACTCATATATACTTTAGATTGATTTAAAACTTCATTTTTAATTTAAAAGGATCTAGG
TGAAGATCCTTTTTGATAATCTCATGACCAAAATCCCTTAACGTGAGTTTTCGTTCCACTGAGCGTCAGA
CCCCGTAGAAAAGATCAAAGGATCTTCTTGAGATCCTTTTTTTCTGCGCGTAATCTGCTGCTTGCAAACA
AAAAAACCACCGCTACCAGCGGTGGTTTGTTTGCCGGATCAAGAGCTACCAACTCTTTTTCCGAAGGTAA
CTGGCTTCAGCAGAGCGCAGATACCAAATACTGTTCTTCTAGTGTAGCCGTAGTTAGGCCACCACTTCAA
GAACTCTGTAGCACCGCCTACATACCTCGCTCTGCTAATCCTGTTACCAGTGGCTGCTGCCAGTGGCGAT
AAGTCGTGTCTTACCGGGTTGGACTCAAGACGATAGTTACCGGATAAGGCGCAGCGGTCGGGCTGAACGG
GGGGTTCGTGCACACAGCCCAGCTTGGAGCGAACGACCTACACCGAACTGAGATACCTACAGCGTGAGCT
ATGAGAAAGCGCCACGCTTCCCGAAGAGAGAAAGGCGGACAGGTATCCGGTAAGCGGCAGGGTCGGAACA
GGAGAGCGCACGAGGGAGCTTCCAGGGGGAAACGCCTGGTATCTTTATAGTCCTGTCGGGTTTCGCCACC
TCTGACTTGAGCGTCGATTTTTGTGATGCTCGTCAGGGGGGCGGAGCCTATGGAAAAACGCCAGCAACGC
GGCCTTTTTACGGTTCCTGGCCTTTTGCTGGCCTTTTGCTCACATGTTCTTTCCTGCGTTATCCCCTGAT
TCTGTGGATAACCGTATTACCGCCTTTGAGTGAGCTGATACCGCTCGCCGCAGCCGAACGACCGAGCGCA
GCGAGTCAGTGAGCGAGGAAGCGGAAGAGCGCCCAATACGCAAACCGCCTCTCCCCGCGCGTTGGCCGAT
TCATTAATGCAGCTGGCACGACAGGTTTCCCGACTGGAAAGCGGGCAGTGAGCGCAACGCAATTAATGTG
AGTTAGCTCACTCATTAGGCACCCCAGGCTTTACACTTTATGCTTCCGGCTCGTATGTTGTGTGGAATTG
TGAGCGGATAACAATTTCACACAGGAAACAGCTATGACCATGATTACGCCAAGCGCGCAATTAACCCTCA
CTAAAGGGAACAAAAGCTGGAGCT
